Addgene plasmid #25249: PRDM1
Purpose: Bacterial expression for structure determination; may not be full ORF
Depositing lab: Cheryl Arrowsmith. Depositing organization: University of Toronto.
Backbone
  Vector backbone: pET28-MHL
  Backbone manufacturer: SGC
  Backbone size w/o insert (bp): 7325
  Vector type: Bacterial Expression
Growth in bacteria
  Bacterial resistance: Kanamycin, 50 μg/mL
  Growth temperature: 37°C
  Growth strain: DH5alpha
  Copy number: Low Copy
Gene/Insert
  Gene/Insert name: PRDM1_04 (alt names: PDB: 3DAL; PR domain-containing protein 1, methyltransferase domain; PRDM1)
  Species: H. sapiens (human)
  Insert size (bp): 558
  Entrez Gene: PRDM1 (a.k.a. BLIMP1, PRDI-BF1)
  Tag / fusion protein: His (N terminal on insert)
  Cloning method: Restriction Enzyme
  Sequencing primers: 5′ T7; 3′ T7-term
Terms and licenses: Academic/Nonprofit Terms; Industry Terms: Not Available to Industry
Depositor comments: PDB: 3DAL. http://www.thesgc.org/structures/3DAL/
How to cite: PRDM1 was a gift from Cheryl Arrowsmith (Addgene plasmid # 25249 ; http://n2t.net/addgene:25249 ; RRID:Addgene_25249)
