[The description below was written by a language model from this plasmid's Addgene catalogue record.]
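Description:
PRDM1 is a bacterial expression plasmid built on pET28-MHL, a pET28-derived backbone from a structural genomics programme, and carries a fragment of human PRDM1 (also known as BLIMP1 or PRDI-BF1). The insert, designated PRDM1_04, is about 558 bp and corresponds to the PR/methyltransferase-like domain of the protein rather than the complete coding sequence; the record explicitly cautions that it may not be the full ORF. The fragment was introduced by restriction enzyme cloning and is fused to an N-terminal His tag, which allows the recombinant domain to be captured by immobilised metal affinity chromatography.

The plasmid is selected with kanamycin and is listed as low copy. The catalogue entry does not spell out the promoter, but the recommended sequencing primers are the T7 promoter and T7 terminator primers. This is consistent with the T7 expression cassette typical of pET vectors, in which transcription depends on T7 RNA polymerase supplied by an appropriate E. coli expression host, while a cloning strain such as DH5alpha is used only for propagation. No feature table is provided, so details such as the origin of replication, any protease cleavage site between the tag and the insert, or lac repressor elements cannot be confirmed from the record.

The stated purpose is production of protein for structure determination, and the depositor links the construct to a deposited crystal structure of the PRDM1 domain. It is therefore suited to producing purified PRDM1 PR domain for crystallography and for related biophysical or biochemical studies.
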