>Addgene plasmid #25249 | PRDM1 | depositor partial sequence | sequence record 11723 | Author sequence
AAAATGGATATGGAAGACGCGGACATGACCCTGTGGACGGAGGCCGAATTTGAGGAAAAGTGCACTTATA
TTGTGAATGACCATCCGTGGGATAGCGGCGCAGATGGTGGGACATCTGTTCAGGCTGAAGCGAGTTTACC
ACGTAACTTGCTTTTCAAATACGCCACCAATTCAGAGGAAGTCATCGGAGTAATGTCCAAAGAGTATATA
CCTAAGGGCACGCGCTTTGGTCCCCTCATTGGGGAAATCTACACTAACGATACAGTGCCGAAAAATGCAA
ACCGGAAATATTTCTGGAGAATTTACTCGCGTGGAGAACTGCACCATTTTATCGACGGCTTCAATGAGGA
AAAGAGCAACTGGATGCGCTATGTTAATCCGGCTCACTCTCCACGAGAGCAAAACCTGGCGGCCTGTCAG
AATGGTATGAACATATACTTTTATACCATTAAACCGATCCCGGCAAATCAGGAACTGTTAGTCTGGTATT
GCCGTGATTTCGCTGAGCGCTTGCATTACCCTTATCCCGGCGAACTTACGATGATGAACCTCACCCAA
