>Addgene plasmid #25249 | PRDM1 | addgene partial sequence | sequence record 31329 | 25249 with T7
GAATTCCCTCTGAATATTTTGTTTACTTTAAGAAGGAGATATACCATGCATCATCATCATCATCACAGCA
GCGGCAGAGAAAACTTGTATTTCCAGGGCAAAATGGATATGGAAGACGCGGACATGACCCTGTGGACGGA
GGCCGAATTTGAGGAAAAGTGCACTTATATTGTGAATGACCATCCGTGGGATAGCGGCGCAGATGGTGGG
ACATCTGTTCAGGCTGAAGCGAGTTTACCACGTAACTTGCTTTTCAAATACGCCACCAATTCAGAGGAAG
TCATCGGAGTAATGTCCAAAGAGTATATACCTAAGGGCACGCGCTTTGGTCCCCTCATTGGGGAAATCTA
CACTAACGATACAGTGCCGAAAAATGCAAACCGGAAATATTTCTGGAGAATTTACTCGCGTGGAGAACTG
CACCATTTTATCGACGGCTTCAATGAGGAAAAGAGCAACTGGATGCGCTATGTTAATCCGGCTCACTCTC
CACGAGAGCAAAACCTGGCGGCCTGTCAGAATGGTATGAACATATACTTTTATACCATTAAACCGATCCC
GGCAAATCAGGAACTGTTAGTCTGGTATTGCCGTGATTTCGCTGAGCGCTTGCATTACCCTTATCCCGGC
GAACTTACGATGATGAACCTCACCCAATGATGACGAAGCTTGCGGCCGCACTCGAGCACCACCACCACCA
CCACTGAGATCCGGCTGCTAACAAAGCCCGAAAGGAAGCTGAGTTGGCTGCTGCCACCGCTGAGCAATAA
CTAGCATAACCCCTTGGGGCCTCTAAACGGGTCTTGAGGGGTTTTTTGCTGAAAGGAGGAACTATATCCG
GATTGGCGAATGGGACGCGCCCTGTAGCGGCGCATTAAGCGCGGCGGGGTGTGGTGGTTACGCGCAGCGT
GA
